>Addgene plasmid #52225 | pMZ284 | addgene partial sequence | sequence record 82350 | M13pUC-Fwd 5'-CCCAGTCACGACGTTGTAAAACG-3'
GTCGACTCTAGAGGATCCCCACGGTACCCCTGTTTCGTCCTCACGGACTCATCAGACCGGAAAGCACATC
CGGTGACAGGGCACCACCGACTCGGTGCCACTCACTTTTTTCAAGTTGATAACGGACTAGCCTTATTTTA
ACTTGCTATTTCTAGCTCTAAAACCGAGGCATCTGAACAATAGATTCTTCGGTACAGGTTATGTTTTTTG
GCAACAGCAACTATTCAAATCAACTGAAAGTTTTTTAGAATTCAACAACTTCCAATACTCAAGTGTCCAA
GCTAGCAAACTGTTTAATAATCGTGACCCAACATTCCTTTCATGCGCACCCTCAGCGTCACATAAATCAA
CACTTTACAACACCTATTCAAAGCTTCTATATGCCTTCGTCATTTAAATGTCTAACATTTCAAAAAAGTG
TTTGCTAATGGTAAATTCTTGAGTTTTCTTGGAAGCACATATATAACGAGTGTGACTGTTCTACGCTCCT
TGCTGACTAGTCATCAGTCTACGCATGCCAACTACCACCAACATAAGCAAAAGGTACCCGGGGTACCGAG
CTCGAATTCGTAATCATGTCATAGCTGTTTCCTGTGTGAAATTGTTATCCGCTCACAATTCCACACAACA
TACGAGCCGGAAGCATAAAGTGTAAAGCCTGGGGTGCCTAATGAGTGAGCTAACTCACATTAATTGCGTT
GCGCTCACTGCCCGCTTTCCAGTCGGGAAACCTGTCGTGCCAGCTGCATTAATGAATCGGCCAACGCGCG
GGGAGAGGCGGTTTGCGTATTGGGCGCTCTTCCGCTTCCTCGCTCACTGACTCGCTGCGCTCGGTCGTTC
GGCTGCGGCGAGCGGTATCAGCTCACTCAAAGG
