[The description below was written by a language model from this plasmid's Addgene catalogue record.]
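Description:
pMZ284 is a fission yeast CRISPR plasmid that expresses a single guide RNA precursor directed against the Schizosaccharomyces pombe ade6+ gene. It derives from the backbone pMZ283, with a total size of about 6.2 kb. The difference between the backbone and the finished plasmid is only about 20 bp, consistent with insertion of a short targeting (protospacer) sequence. This was cloned by restriction enzyme methods into CspCI sites that were destroyed in the process. In bacteria the plasmid is maintained at high copy under ampicillin selection, and in S. pombe it is selected through the ura4 marker, which complements uracil auxotrophy in ura4-deficient strains. The record does not state the bacterial or yeast replication origins, and no feature table is provided.

The insert, rrk1-sgRNA, places the guide under the control of the S. pombe rrk1 promoter. The stated purpose describes the transcript as an sgRNA "precursor", implying that the RNA is made as a longer molecule and processed to yield the functional guide, although the record does not describe the processing elements involved. The record lists no Cas9 coding sequence for this plasmid, so the nuclease is presumably supplied from a separate construct. Because ade6 mutants are commonly recognised by a colony colour change on limiting adenine, an ade6+-targeting guide serves as a convenient test or positive control for Cas9-mediated genome editing in fission yeast, in keeping with the plasmid's origin in work implementing the CRISPR-Cas9 system in that organism.
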