Addgene plasmid #52225: pMZ284
Purpose: Expression of sgRNA precursor targeted against ade6+
Depositing lab: Mikel Zaratiegui. Depositing organization: Rutgers, The State University of New Jersey. Publication: Implementation of the CRISPR-Cas9 system in fission yeast. Jacobs JZ, Ciccaglione KM, Tournier V, Zaratiegui M. Nat Commun. 2014 Oct 29;5:5344. doi: 10.1038/ncomms6344. PubMed 25352017.
Backbone
  Vector backbone: pMZ283
  Backbone size w/o insert (bp): 6181
  Total vector size (bp): 6201
  Vector type: Yeast Expression, CRISPR
  Selectable markers: ura4
Growth in bacteria
  Bacterial resistance: Ampicillin, 100 μg/mL
  Growth temperature: 37°C
  Growth strain: Top10
  Copy number: High Copy
Gene/Insert
  Gene/Insert name: rrk1-sgRNA
  Species: S. pombe (fission yeast)
  Promoter: rrk1
  Cloning method: Restriction Enzyme; 5′ cloning site CspCI (destroyed during cloning); 3′ cloning site CspCI (destroyed during cloning)
  Sequencing primers: 5′ CAG GAA ACA GCT ATG AC; 3′ TGT AAA ACG ACG GCC AGT
Terms and licenses: Academic/Nonprofit Terms; Industry Terms: Not Available to Industry
How to cite: pMZ284 was a gift from Mikel Zaratiegui (Addgene plasmid # 52225 ; http://n2t.net/addgene:52225 ; RRID:Addgene_52225)
