LOCUS       Exported 6201 bp ds-DNA circular SYN 12-MAY-2021
DEFINITION  Expression of sgRNA precursor targeted against ade6+.
ACCESSION   .
VERSION     .
KEYWORDS    pMZ284
SOURCE      synthetic DNA construct
  ORGANISM  synthetic DNA construct
REFERENCE   1 (bases 1 to 6201)
  AUTHORS   Jacobs JZ, Ciccaglione KM, Tournier V, Zaratiegui M
  TITLE     Implementation of the CRISPR-Cas9 system in fission yeast.
  JOURNAL   Nat Commun. 2014 Oct 29;5:5344. doi: 10.1038/ncomms6344.
  PUBMED    25352017
REFERENCE   2 (bases 1 to 6201)
  AUTHORS   .
  TITLE     Direct Submission
  JOURNAL   Exported May 12, 2021 from SnapGene Server 1.1.58
            http://www.snapgene.com
FEATURES             Location/Qualifiers
     source          1..6201
                     /organism="synthetic DNA construct"
                     /mol_type="other DNA"
     primer_bind     complement(29..51)
                     /label=pGEX 3'
                     /note="pGEX vectors, reverse primer"
     primer_bind     151..170
                     /label=pRS-marker
                     /note="pRS vectors, use to sequence yeast selectable
                     marker"
     rep_origin      539..1320
                     /label=ars1
                     /note="Schizosaccharomyces pombe autonomously replicating
                     sequence ars1"
     CDS             1930..2724
                     /codon_start=1
                     /gene="Schizosaccharomyces pombe ura4"
                     /product="orotidine 5'-phosphate decarboxylase, required
                     for uracil biosynthesis"
                     /label=S. pombe ura4
                     /translation="MDARVFQSYSARAEGMKNPIAKELLALMEEKQSNLSVAVDLTKKS
                     EILELVDKIGPYVCVIKTHIDVVEDFDQDMVEKLVALGKKHRFLIFEDRKFADIGNTVK
                     LQYASGVYKIASWAHITNCHTVPGEGIIQGLKEVGLPLGRGLLLLAEMSSKGSLATGSY
                     TEKTLEWFEKHTDFCFGFIAGRRFPNLQSDYITMSPGIGLDVKGDGLGQQYRTPEEVIV
                     NCGSDIIIVGRGVYGAGRNPVVEAKRYREAGWKAYQQRLSQH"
     primer_bind     3350..3372
                     /label=M13/pUC Forward
                     /note="In lacZ gene"
     primer_bind     3364..3381
                     /label=M13 Forward
                     /note="In lacZ gene. Also called M13-F20 or M13 (-21)
                     Forward"
     primer_bind     3365..3381
                     /label=M13 fwd
                     /note="common sequencing primer, one of multiple similar
                     variants"
     misc_RNA        complement(3431..3482)
                     /label=sTRSV HHRz
                     /note="hammerhead ribozyme from the tobacco ringspot virus
                     satellite RNA (Khvorova et al., 2003)"
     promoter        complement(3587..3943)
                     /label=rrk1 promoter/leader
                     /note="promoter and leader RNA for the Schizosaccharomyces
                     pombe rrk1 gene encoding the K-RNA component of RNase P
                     (Jacobs et al., 2014)"
     primer_bind     complement(3980..3996)
                     /label=M13 rev
                     /note="common sequencing primer, one of multiple similar
                     variants"
     primer_bind     complement(3980..3996)
                     /label=M13 Reverse
                     /note="In lacZ gene. Also called M13-rev"
     primer_bind     complement(3993..4015)
                     /label=M13/pUC Reverse
                     /note="In lacZ gene"
     protein_bind    4004..4020
                     /label=lac operator
                     /bound_moiety="lac repressor encoded by lacI"
                     /note="The lac repressor binds to the lac operator to
                     inhibit transcription in E. coli. This inhibition can be
                     relieved by adding lactose or
                     isopropyl-beta-D-thiogalactopyranoside (IPTG)."
     promoter        complement(4028..4058)
                     /label=lac promoter
                     /note="promoter for the E. coli lac operon"
     protein_bind    4073..4094
                     /label=CAP binding site
                     /bound_moiety="E. coli catabolite activator protein"
                     /note="CAP binding activates transcription in the presence
                     of cAMP."
     primer_bind     complement(4211..4228)
                     /label=L4440
                     /note="L4440 vector, forward primer"
     rep_origin      complement(4382..4970)
                     /direction=LEFT
                     /label=ori
                     /note="high-copy-number ColE1/pMB1/pBR322/pUC origin of
                     replication"
     primer_bind     complement(4462..4481)
                     /label=pBR322ori-F
                     /note="pBR322 origin, forward primer"
     CDS             complement(5141..6001)
                     /codon_start=1
                     /gene="bla"
                     /product="beta-lactamase"
                     /label=AmpR
                     /note="confers resistance to ampicillin, carbenicillin, and
                     related antibiotics"
                     /translation="MSIQHFRVALIPFFAAFCLPVFAHPETLVKVKDAEDQLGARVGYI
                     ELDLNSGKILESFRPEERFPMMSTFKVLLCGAVLSRIDAGQEQLGRRIHYSQNDLVEYS
                     PVTEKHLTDGMTVRELCSAAITMSDNTAANLLLTTIGGPKELTAFLHNMGDHVTRLDRW
                     EPELNEAIPNDERDTTMPVAMATTLRKLLTGELLTLASRQQLIDWMEADKVAGPLLRSA
                     LPAGWFIADKSGAGERGSRGIIAALGPDGKPSRIVVIYTTGSQATMDERNRQIAEIGAS
                     LIKHW"
     primer_bind     5764..5783
                     /label=Amp-R
                     /note="Ampicillin resistance gene, reverse primer"
     promoter        complement(6002..6106)
                     /gene="bla"
                     /label=AmpR promoter
     primer_bind     6174..6192
                     /label=pBRforEco
                     /note="pBR322 vectors, upsteam of EcoRI site, forward
                     primer"
ORIGIN
        1 tcgcgcgttt cggtgatgac ggtgaaaacc tctgacacat gcagctcccg gagacggtca
       61 cagcttgtct gtaagcggat gccgggagca gacaagcccg tcagggcgcg tcagcgggtg
      121 ttggcgggtg tcggggctgg cttaactatg cggcatcaga gcagattgta ctgagagtgc
      181 accataatcg atggccaacc ttccaattca ttaaatcgag tcctccatca gatgatttac
      241 aaggttttgc atagaatccc taagtaagag aagttgttag tgatttcttc aagtttacta
      301 aaatttacat acaaatggat gatctcttct ccattgtttc ctttcttctt gcaaacgcgt
      361 tttacaaaga gatgacatgc tattttctga ttattttttt ctatagtttt ctattttgta
      421 cgtccttggg agtccgaaat gtaaaatcgg ggtatggtta gtagcggcag cgttcattat
      481 ggtatataaa agataaaaag taggggcaag cgagacagaa tgggatacaa gggcatcgtc
      541 tataattata gctaaaaatt gtattttaat ttgtattttt tgtaatttta tttctcattg
      601 ttttacttaa aatgaatgcg aattagagaa aacttcaacg aaatgtcaaa ataagctcag
      661 caaaatatac aattttaggg aaagcgatca gcaacttatt ctccgttgta gattcttttt
      721 cttcataaat tccaacaatg taactgccaa ttgatttttc tctagatgct aataaattga
      781 aactaatgaa tataataaca caggttttga taaattgtaa actcttactc aaaaaaagaa
      841 tgttaaaact aatttaacct ttttataaag gctcatggcg ttaaagagga tagtaaaaat
      901 tctacaattt tttaatttaa tgtcacaatt gtcttgcgaa tataattcta ttaattttcg
      961 ctaactgctg ttttagtact attactttca atatgcctta tatgcaactt taattcatga
     1021 agaatgcaat atttttgcaa tctttcttgt actgagcgct ttttatcatt tagtactcat
     1081 tatttaattt ttcagtaaag ggcaataaat aaatttgtag aagatgcaat gtaatctcct
     1141 ctatcctttt gctcatatgt ttatgagtat acctagtcta gaaaggcttg tatttaaaat
     1201 attattcaat aaaaattcac aatttttacg acatgtgcta ccattcactt aacttcctga
     1261 ttataaaatt ggttcgttta tactaattac ttaagtacct ttaactaaac aaaatgccta
     1321 tatatatatt aatttacaat gagtgtcaga taagtcacta tgtccgagtg gttaaggagt
     1381 tagactcgcc atcgatgagc ttagctacaa atcccactgg ctatatgtat gcatttgtgt
     1441 taaaaaagtt tgtatagatt atttaatcta ctcagcattc tttctctaaa taggaatttg
     1501 ttacttaatg gagaaaaaaa tgtttcgatt tacctagtgt atttgtttgt atactcacgt
     1561 ttaatttcaa acatccattc tatcttgtgt aatttttggc atggtgaaaa agataatcag
     1621 ccttataatc tttacaaaag taagaaattc tgtaaataag ccttaatgcc cttgctttaa
     1681 attaaaatgg ttctttttca tgataatgtt tgcactttgt gaatatattt tagatagttc
     1741 tgtgaggtat aattaagatg ttttagagac ttatacaatt ttgtctttat aaattcttaa
     1801 ttgattttac catcccagtt taactatgct tcgtcggcat ctctgcacat gtcgtgtttt
     1861 cttaccgtat tgtcctacca agaacctctt ttttgcttgg atcgaaatta aaggtttaaa
     1921 agcaaagtta tggatgctag agtatttcaa agctattcag ctagagctga ggggatgaaa
     1981 aatcccattg ccaaggaatt gttggctttg atggaagaaa agcaaagcaa cttgtcagtc
     2041 gcggtcgatt tgacgaagaa atccgaaatc ttagaattgg tagataaaat tggaccctat
     2101 gtctgtgtta tcaagacaca tattgacgtt gtcgaggatt tcgaccagga tatggtagaa
     2161 aaactggtgg ccttaggtaa aaagcatcgt tttcttatct ttgaggatcg caaattcgca
     2221 gacattggaa ataccgtcaa gctacaatat gcatctggtg tgtacaaaat tgcttcttgg
     2281 gctcatatca caaattgcca tacagtgcca ggcgagggta ttatacaagg cctcaaagaa
     2341 gttggtttac ctttgggacg tggtctcttg cttttggctg aaatgtcttc caaaggctct
     2401 ttggctactg gttcctacac agagaaaacc ttagaatggt ttgagaagca taccgatttt
     2461 tgctttggct ttatagctgg tcgtcgattt cctaaccttc aaagcgacta cataactatg
     2521 tcccctggta tcggcttgga tgttaaagga gacgggctgg gacagcaata tcgtactcct
     2581 gaagaagtga ttgtaaactg cggtagcgat atcatcattg ttggtcgtgg agtctatgga
     2641 gctggtcgta atcctgttgt cgaagccaag agatatagag aagctggttg gaaggcatat
     2701 cagcaaagac tttctcagca ttaaaaaaag actaatgtaa aatttttttg gttggttatt
     2761 gaaaaagtcg atgccttgtt tgcgtttgtt ttcctaggcg ttttatgtca gaaggcattt
     2821 agaattagta tacaagtact ctttggtaaa attttatgta gcgactaaaa tattaactat
     2881 tatagataaa caccttggga ataaaaagta atttgctata gtaatttatt aaacatgctc
     2941 ctacaacatt accacaatct tttctcttgg attgacattg aataagaaaa gagtgaattt
     3001 ttttagactt gtaatgataa ctatgtacaa agccaatgaa agatgtatgt agatgaatgt
     3061 aaaataccat gtagacaaac aagataaaac ttggttataa acattggtgt tggaacagaa
     3121 taaattagat gtcaaaaagt ttcgtcaata tcacaagctc atcgcgatgg tatgcggtgt
     3181 gaaataccgc acagatgcgt aaggagaaaa taccgcatca ggcgccattc gccattcagg
     3241 ctgcgcaact gttgggaagg gcgatcggtg cgggcctctt cgctattacg ccagctggcg
     3301 aaagggggat gtgctgcaag gcgattaagt tgggtaacgc cagggttttc ccagtcacga
     3361 cgttgtaaaa cgacggccag tgccaagctt gcatgcctgc aggtcgactc tagaggatcc
     3421 ccacggtacc cctgtttcgt cctcacggac tcatcagacc ggaaagcaca tccggtgaca
     3481 gggcaccacc gactcggtgc cactcacttt tttcaagttg ataacggact agccttattt
     3541 taacttgcta tttctagctc taaaaccgag gcatctgaac aatagattct tcggtacagg
     3601 ttatgttttt tggcaacagc aactattcaa atcaactgaa agttttttag aattcaacaa
     3661 cttccaatac tcaagtgtcc aagctagcaa actgtttaat aatcgtgacc caacattcct
     3721 ttcatgcgca ccctcagcgt cacataaatc aacactttac aacacctatt caaagcttct
     3781 atatgccttc gtcatttaaa tgtctaacat ttcaaaaaag tgtttgctaa tggtaaattc
     3841 ttgagttttc ttggaagcac atatataacg agtgtgactg ttctacgctc cttgctgact
     3901 agtcatcagt ctacgcatgc caactaccac caacataagc aaaaggtacc cggggtaccg
     3961 agctcgaatt cgtaatcatg tcatagctgt ttcctgtgtg aaattgttat ccgctcacaa
     4021 ttccacacaa catacgagcc ggaagcataa agtgtaaagc ctggggtgcc taatgagtga
     4081 gctaactcac attaattgcg ttgcgctcac tgcccgcttt ccagtcggga aacctgtcgt
     4141 gccagctgca ttaatgaatc ggccaacgcg cggggagagg cggtttgcgt attgggcgct
     4201 cttccgcttc ctcgctcact gactcgctgc gctcggtcgt tcggctgcgg cgagcggtat
     4261 cagctcactc aaaggcggta atacggttat ccacagaatc aggggataac gcaggaaaga
     4321 acatgtgagc aaaaggccag caaaaggcca ggaaccgtaa aaaggccgcg ttgctggcgt
     4381 ttttccatag gctccgcccc cctgacgagc atcacaaaaa tcgacgctca agtcagaggt
     4441 ggcgaaaccc gacaggacta taaagatacc aggcgtttcc ccctggaagc tccctcgtgc
     4501 gctctcctgt tccgaccctg ccgcttaccg gatacctgtc cgcctttctc ccttcgggaa
     4561 gcgtggcgct ttctcatagc tcacgctgta ggtatctcag ttcggtgtag gtcgttcgct
     4621 ccaagctggg ctgtgtgcac gaaccccccg ttcagcccga ccgctgcgcc ttatccggta
     4681 actatcgtct tgagtccaac ccggtaagac acgacttatc gccactggca gcagccactg
     4741 gtaacaggat tagcagagcg aggtatgtag gcggtgctac agagttcttg aagtggtggc
     4801 ctaactacgg ctacactaga agaacagtat ttggtatctg cgctctgctg aagccagtta
     4861 ccttcggaaa aagagttggt agctcttgat ccggcaaaca aaccaccgct ggtagcggtg
     4921 gtttttttgt ttgcaagcag cagattacgc gcagaaaaaa aggatctcaa gaagatcctt
     4981 tgatcttttc tacggggtct gacgctcagt ggaacgaaaa ctcacgttaa gggattttgg
     5041 tcatgagatt atcaaaaagg atcttcacct agatcctttt aaattaaaaa tgaagtttta
     5101 aatcaatcta aagtatatat gagtaaactt ggtctgacag ttaccaatgc ttaatcagtg
     5161 aggcacctat ctcagcgatc tgtctatttc gttcatccat agttgcctga ctccccgtcg
     5221 tgtagataac tacgatacgg gagggcttac catctggccc cagtgctgca atgataccgc
     5281 gagacccacg ctcaccggct ccagatttat cagcaataaa ccagccagcc ggaagggccg
     5341 agcgcagaag tggtcctgca actttatccg cctccatcca gtctattaat tgttgccggg
     5401 aagctagagt aagtagttcg ccagttaata gtttgcgcaa cgttgttgcc attgctacag
     5461 gcatcgtggt gtcacgctcg tcgtttggta tggcttcatt cagctccggt tcccaacgat
     5521 caaggcgagt tacatgatcc cccatgttgt gcaaaaaagc ggttagctcc ttcggtcctc
     5581 cgatcgttgt cagaagtaag ttggccgcag tgttatcact catggttatg gcagcactgc
     5641 ataattctct tactgtcatg ccatccgtaa gatgcttttc tgtgactggt gagtactcaa
     5701 ccaagtcatt ctgagaatag tgtatgcggc gaccgagttg ctcttgcccg gcgtcaatac
     5761 gggataatac cgcgccacat agcagaactt taaaagtgct catcattgga aaacgttctt
     5821 cggggcgaaa actctcaagg atcttaccgc tgttgagatc cagttcgatg taacccactc
     5881 gtgcacccaa ctgatcttca gcatctttta ctttcaccag cgtttctggg tgagcaaaaa
     5941 caggaaggca aaatgccgca aaaaagggaa taagggcgac acggaaatgt tgaatactca
     6001 tactcttcct ttttcaatat tattgaagca tttatcaggg ttattgtctc atgagcggat
     6061 acatatttga atgtatttag aaaaataaac aaataggggt tccgcgcaca tttccccgaa
     6121 aagtgccacc tgacgtctaa gaaaccatta ttatcatgac attaacctat aaaaataggc
     6181 gtatcacgag gccctttcgt c
//
